Addgene plasmid #243056: AiP1542 - pAAV-AiE2209m-minBG-SYFP2-WPRE3-BGHpA
Purpose: AiE2209m is an enhancer sequence designed to drive AAV-mediated transgene expression in specific population sof brain cells.
Depositing lab: Allen Institute for Brain Science & Bosiljka Tasic. Depositing organization: Allen Institute.
Backbone
  Vector backbone: pAAV2
  Vector type: AAV
Growth in bacteria
  Bacterial resistance: Ampicillin, 100 μg/mL
  Growth temperature: 37°C
  Growth strain: NEB Stable
  Copy number: High Copy
Gene/Insert
  Gene/Insert name: SYFP2
  Species: Synthetic
  Cloning method: Gibson Cloning
Terms and licenses: Academic/Nonprofit Terms; Industry Terms: Not Available to Industry
How to cite: AiP1542 - pAAV-AiE2209m-minBG-SYFP2-WPRE3-BGHpA was a gift from Allen Institute for Brain Science & Bosiljka Tasic (Addgene plasmid # 243056 ; http://n2t.net/addgene:243056 ; RRID:Addgene_243056)
