[The description below was written by a language model from this plasmid's Addgene catalogue record and pLannotate feature annotations shown in this document.]
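Description:
AiP1542 - pAAV-AiE2209m-minBG-SYFP2-WPRE3-BGHpA is an adeno-associated virus transfer plasmid built on a pAAV2 backbone and used to package an enhancer-driven fluorescent reporter into recombinant AAV. In bacteria it is maintained through a high-copy ColE1/pUC-type origin and selected with ampicillin via the β-lactamase gene and its native promoter. The backbone also carries an f1 phage origin and small remnants of the pBR322 bom and rop regions. A recombination-deficient growth strain is listed, consistent with the need to keep the repeat-rich ITRs intact.

The payload lies between AAV2 inverted terminal repeats, which supply the cis signals for genome replication and encapsidation. One ITR is annotated in full, while the other is detected only as two short fragments in the sequencing-derived record. According to the name and stated purpose, expression is controlled by AiE2209m, an enhancer intended to direct transgene expression to specific populations of brain cells, placed upstream of a minimal beta-globin promoter (minBG) that provides little activity without the enhancer. Neither element is picked up by the automated annotation, but both presumably occupy the unannotated stretch between the fragmentary ITR and the coding sequence. The record does not say which cell populations are targeted. The reporter is SYFP2, a rapidly maturing monomeric yellow fluorescent protein derived from Aequorea victoria. It is followed by WPRE3, a shortened woodchuck hepatitis virus posttranscriptional element (annotated as two WPRE fragments) that boosts transcript stability and expression, and by the bovine growth hormone polyadenylation signal. The construct is suited to labelling and evaluating enhancer-defined brain cell types after AAV delivery.
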