Features (pLannotate 1.2.2; 14 found; start..end, strand, type, name):
    279..995     +  CDS            SYFP2: SYFP2 is a basic (constitutively fluorescent) yellow fluorescent protein published in 2006, derived from Aequorea victoria. It is reported to be a very rapidly-maturing monomer with moderate acid sensitivity.
   1035..1192    +  misc_feature   WPRE (fragment): woodchuck hepatitis virus posttranscriptional regulatory element
   1198..1278    +  misc_feature   WPRE (fragment): woodchuck hepatitis virus posttranscriptional regulatory element
   1295..1406    +  polyA_signal   bGH poly(A) signal: bovine growth hormone polyadenylation signal
   1524..1664    +  repeat_region  AAV2 ITR: inverted terminal repeat of adeno-associated virus serotype 2 inverted
   1669..1720    -  misc_feature   bom (fragment): basis of mobility region from pBR322
   1739..2194    +  rep_origin     f1 ori (sequence partly withheld): f1 bacteriophage origin of replication; arrow indicates direction of (+) strand synthesis
   2195..2244    -  misc_feature   bom (fragment): basis of mobility region from pBR322
   2346..2381    -  CDS            rop (fragment): Rop protein, which maintains plasmids at low copy number; rop
   2476..2580    +  promoter       AmpR promoter: bla
   2581..3441    +  CDS            AmpR: β-lactamase; bla; confers resistance to ampicillin, carbenicillin, and related antibiotics
   3612..4200    +  rep_origin     ori: high-copy-number ColE1/pMB1/pBR322/pUC origin of replication
   4273..4300    +  repeat_region  AAV2 ITR (fragment): inverted terminal repeat of adeno-associated virus serotype 2 inverted
   4329..4356    +  repeat_region  AAV2 ITR (fragment): inverted terminal repeat of adeno-associated virus serotype 2 inverted
>Addgene plasmid #243056 | AiP1542 - pAAV-AiE2209m-minBG-SYFP2-WPRE3-BGHpA | addgene full sequence | sequence record 492135 | Addgene NGS Result
CAAGCAGAAAATAGAGTTTGTTTCTCCATTTCCCAGACCCCCCTCCCTGCCTCTTGCCCTCTCCGCACCC
CCCTCTAAGGGCTCCCCTGCCTGATCCACAGCTGGGGGCTGGGGCCTGGAGGCTTGCATGCTGCCTTGTA
CCAAGGCCCAGGGCAAGGCTGCCTCAGCCTGCGCCGGCGGAGCTCGGGCTGGGCATAAAAGTCAGGGCAG
AGCCATCTATTGCTTACATTTGCTTCTGGGATCCAGATCTTTCGAAGCTAGCGCTACCGGTCGCCACCAT
GGTGAGCAAGGGCGAGGAGCTGTTCACCGGGGTGGTGCCCATCCTGGTCGAGCTGGACGGCGACGTAAAC
GGCCACAAGTTCAGCGTGTCCGGCGAGGGCGAGGGCGATGCCACCTACGGCAAGCTGACCCTGAAGCTGA
TCTGCACCACCGGCAAGCTGCCCGTGCCCTGGCCCACCCTCGTGACCACCCTGGGCTACGGCGTGCAGTG
CTTCGCCCGCTACCCCGACCACATGAAGCAGCACGACTTCTTCAAGTCCGCCATGCCCGAAGGCTACGTC
CAGGAGCGCACCATCTTCTTCAAGGACGACGGCAACTACAAGACCCGCGCCGAGGTGAAGTTCGAGGGCG
ACACCCTGGTGAACCGCATCGAGCTGAAGGGCATCGACTTCAAGGAGGACGGCAACATCCTGGGGCACAA
GCTGGAGTACAACTACAACAGCCACAACGTCTATATCACCGCCGACAAGCAGAAGAACGGCATCAAGGCC
AACTTCAAGATCCGCCACAACATCGAGGACGGCGGCGTGCAGCTCGCCGACCACTACCAGCAGAACACCC
CCATCGGCGACGGCCCCGTGCTGCTGCCCGACAACCACTACCTGAGCTACCAGTCCAAGCTGAGCAAAGA
CCCCAACGAGAAGCGCGATCACATGGTCCTGCTGGAGTTCGTGACCGCCGCCGGGATCACTCTCGGCATG
GACGAGCTGTACAAGTAAGTCGACGGCGCGCCGCGGCCGCGAATTCGATATCATAATCAACCTCTGGATT
ACAAAATTTGTGAAAGATTGACTGGTATTCTTAACTATGTTGCTCCTTTTACGCTATGTGGATACGCTGC
TTTAATGCCTTTGTATCATGCTATTGCTTCCCGTATGGCTTTCATTTTCTCCTCCTTGTATAAATCCTGG
TTAGTTCTTGCCACGGCGGAACTCATCGCCGCCTGCCTTGCCCGCTGCTGGACAGGGGCTCGGCTGTTGG
GCACTGACAATTCCGTGGCTCGAGAGATCTTCGACTGTGCCTTCTAGTTGCCAGCCATCTGTTGTTTGCC
CCTCCCCCGTGCCTTCCTTGACCCTGGAAGGTGCCACTCCCACTGTCCTTTCCTAATAAAATGAGGAAAT
TGCATCGCATTGTCTGAGTAGGTGTCATTCTATTCTGGGGGGTGGGGTGGGGCAGGACAGCAAGGGGGAG
GATTGGGAAGACAATAGCAGGCATGAGATCTCACGTGCGGACCGAGCGGCCGCAGGAACCCCTAGTGATG
GAGTTGGCCACTCCCTCTCTGCGCGCTCGCTCGCTCACTGAGGCCGGGCGACCAAAGGTCGCCCGACGCC
CGGGCTTTGCCCGGGCGGCCTCAGTGAGCGAGCGAGCGCGCAGCTGCCTGCAGGGGCGCCTGATGCGGTA
TTTTCTCCTTACGCATCTGTGCGGTATTTCACACCGCATA
[95 nt withheld, positions 1721-1815]
T
[46 nt withheld, positions 1817-1862]
C
[141 nt withheld, positions 1864-2004]
CCTTTGACGTTGGAGTCCACGTTCTTT
[37 nt withheld, positions 2032-2068]
ACTCTATCTCGGGCTATTCTTTTGATTTATAAGGGATTTTGCCGATTTCGGTCTATTGGTTAAAAAATGA
GCTGATTTAACAAAAATTTAACGCGAATTTTAACAAAATATTAACGTTTACAATTTTATGGTGCACTCTC
AGTACAATCTGCTCTGATGCCGCATAGTTAAGCCAGCCCCGACACCCGCCAACACCCGCTGACGCGCCCT
GACGGGCTTGTCTGCTCCCGGCATCCGCTTACAGACAAGCTGTGACCGTCTCCGGGAGCTGCATGTGTCA
GAGGTTTTCACCGTCATCACCGAAACGCGCGAGACGAAAGGGCCTCGTGATACGCCTATTTTTATAGGTT
AATGTCATGATAATAATGGTTTCTTAGACGTCAGGTGGCACTTTTCGGGGAAATGTGCGCGGAACCCCTA
TTTGTTTATTTTTCTAAATACATTCAAATATGTATCCGCTCATGAGACAATAACCCTGATAAATGCTTCA
ATAATATTGAAAAAGGAAGAGTATGAGTATTCAACATTTCCGTGTCGCCCTTATTCCCTTTTTTGCGGCA
TTTTGCCTTCCTGTTTTTGCTCACCCAGAAACGCTGGTGAAAGTAAAAGATGCTGAAGATCAGTTGGGTG
CACGAGTGGGTTACATCGAACTGGATCTCAACAGCGGTAAGATCCTTGAGAGTTTTCGCCCCGAAGAACG
TTTTCCAATGATGAGCACTTTTAAAGTTCTGCTATGTGGCGCGGTATTATCCCGTATTGACGCCGGGCAA
GAGCAACTCGGTCGCCGCATACACTATTCTCAGAATGACTTGGTTGAGTACTCACCAGTCACAGAAAAGC
ATCTTACGGATGGCATGACAGTAAGAGAATTATGCAGTGCTGCCATAACCATGAGTGATAACACTGCGGC
CAACTTACTTCTGACAACGATCGGAGGACCGAAGGAGCTAACCGCTTTTTTGCACAACATGGGGGATCAT
GTAACTCGCCTTGATCGTTGGGAACCGGAGCTGAATGAAGCCATACCAAACGACGAGCGTGACACCACGA
TGCCTGTAGCAATGGCAACAACGTTGCGCAAACTATTAACTGGCGAACTACTTACTCTAGCTTCCCGGCA
ACAATTAATAGACTGGATGGAGGCGGATAAAGTTGCAGGACCACTTCTGCGCTCGGCCCTTCCGGCTGGC
TGGTTTATTGCTGATAAATCTGGAGCCGGTGAGCGTGGGTCTCGCGGTATCATTGCAGCACTGGGGCCAG
ATGGTAAGCCCTCCCGTATCGTAGTTATCTACACGACGGGGAGTCAGGCAACTATGGATGAACGAAATAG
ACAGATCGCTGAGATAGGTGCCTCACTGATTAAGCATTGGTAACTGTCAGACCAAGTTTACTCATATATA
CTTTAGATTGATTTAAAACTTCATTTTTAATTTAAAAGGATCTAGGTGAAGATCCTTTTTGATAATCTCA
TGACCAAAATCCCTTAACGTGAGTTTTCGTTCCACTGAGCGTCAGACCCCGTAGAAAAGATCAAAGGATC
TTCTTGAGATCCTTTTTTTCTGCGCGTAATCTGCTGCTTGCAAACAAAAAAACCACCGCTACCAGCGGTG
GTTTGTTTGCCGGATCAAGAGCTACCAACTCTTTTTCCGAAGGTAACTGGCTTCAGCAGAGCGCAGATAC
CAAATACTGTTCTTCTAGTGTAGCCGTAGTTAGGCCACCACTTCAAGAACTCTGTAGCACCGCCTACATA
CCTCGCTCTGCTAATCCTGTTACCAGTGGCTGCTGCCAGTGGCGATAAGTCGTGTCTTACCGGGTTGGAC
TCAAGACGATAGTTACCGGATAAGGCGCAGCGGTCGGGCTGAACGGGGGGTTCGTGCACACAGCCCAGCT
TGGAGCGAACGACCTACACCGAACTGAGATACCTACAGCGTGAGCTATGAGAAAGCGCCACGCTTCCCGA
AGGGAGAAAGGCGGACAGGTATCCGGTAAGCGGCAGGGTCGGAACAGGAGAGCGCACGAGGGAGCTTCCA
GGGGGAAACGCCTGGTATCTTTATAGTCCTGTCGGGTTTCGCCACCTCTGACTTGAGCGTCGATTTTTGT
GATGCTCGTCAGGGGGGCGGAGCCTATGGAAAAACGCCAGCAACGCGGCCTTTTTACGGTTCCTGGCCTT
TTGCTGGCCTTTTGCTCACATGTCCTGCAGGCAGCTGCGCGCTCGCTCGCTCACTGAGGCCGCCCGGGCG
TCGGGCGACCTTTGGTCGCCCGGCCTCAGTGAGCGAGCGAGCGCGCAGAGAGGGAGTGGCCAACTCCATC
ACTAGGGGTTCCTGCGGCCGCACGCGTTGTAAGAGTAATAATCGCCGGCGGGAACCCGTTGACAACAAGC
TCCCTGTCCCTATCCAGAGGCAGCCCTGTACCTTGACCAGGCCACTGGAGCACAGTGTTCCTGTCCACCC
CCCTCCGGGGTGGGGGGTGAGGGGGTGGCAAGCAGGATAGGGCTTCTTCCATTAGCCACGAACCTTCATT
TCCTCTGCCTTCTTACACTATACTTTCCCAAACAGGATATTAAGGGAAGAGAAAGCGAGGGCTTTCGGGG
CTTTGCAGCCTCCGCTCCAGGGAAAATCAGACACTCATCCCTGTCTGAAATTGCTTCACTCGGTGAGCCT
GTGGGCCACGGGAGCCCTCCCTCCACAGC
